>Addgene plasmid #144611 | TFORF3135 | addgene full sequence | sequence record 346766 | Addgene NGS Result
GGCTCCGGTGCCCGTCAGTGGGCAGAGCGCACATCGCCCACAGTCCCCGAGAAGTTGGGGGGAGGGGTCG
GCAATTGAACCGGTGCCTAGAGAAGGTGGCGCGGGGTAAACTGGGAAAGTGATGTCGTGTACTGGCTCCG
CCTTTTTCCCGAGGGTGGGGGAGAACCGTATATAAGTGCAGTAGTCGCCGTGAACGTTCTTTTTCGCAAC
GGGTTTGCCGCCAGAACACAGGTAAGTGCCGTGTGTGGTTCCCGCGGGCCTGGCCTCTTTACGGGTTATG
GCCCTTGCGTGCCTTGAATTACTTCCACCTGGCTGCAGTACGTGATTCTTGATCCCGAGCTTCGGGTTGG
AAGTGGGTGGGAGAGTTCGAGGCCTTGCGCTTAAGGAGCCCCTTCGCCTCGTGCTTGAGTTGAGGCCTGG
CCTGGGCGCTGGGGCCGCCGCGTGCGAATCTGGTGGCACCTTCGCGCCTGTCTCGCTGCTTTCGATAAGT
CTCTAGCCATTTAAAATTTTTGATGACCTGCTGCGACGCTTTTTTTCTGGCAAGATAGTCTTGTAAATGC
GGGCCAAGATCTGCACACTGGTATTTCGGTTTTTGGGGCCGCGGGCGGCGACGGGGCCCGTGCGTCCCAG
CGCACATGTTCGGCGAGGCGGGGCCTGCGAGCGCGGCCACCGAGAATCGGACGGGGGTAGTCTCAAGCTG
GCCGGCCTGCTCTGGTGCCTGGCCTCGCGCCGCCGTGTATCGCCCCGCCCTGGGCGGCAAGGCTGGCCCG
GTCGGCACCAGTTGCGTGAGCGGAAAGATGGCCGCTTCCCGGCCCTGCTGCAGGGAGCTCAAAATGGAGG
ACGCGGCGCTCGGGAGAGCGGGCGGGTGAGTCACCCACACAAAGGAAAAGGGCCTTTCCGTCCTCAGCCG
TCGCTTCATGTGACTCCACGGAGTACCGGGCGCCGTCCAGGCACCTCGATTAGTTCTCGAGCTTTTGGAG
TACGTCGTCTTTAGGTTGGGGGGAGGGGTTTTATGCGATGGAGTTTCCCCACACTGAGTGGGTGGAGACT
GAAGTTAGGCCAGCTTGGCACTTGATGTAATTCTCCTTGGAATTTGCCCTTTTTGAGTTTGGATCTTGGT
TCATTCTCAAGCCTCAGACAGTGGTTCAAAGTTTTTTTCTTCCATTTCAGGTGTCGTGAGGCTAGCATCG
ATTGATCAACAAGTTTGTACAAAAAAGCAGGCACCATGCCCGCCCTGCGCCCCGCTCTGCTGTGGGCGCT
GCTGGCGCTCTGGCTGTGCTGCGCGGCCCCCGCGCATGCATTGCAGTGTCGAGATGGCTATGAACCCTGT
GTAAATGAAGGAATGTGTGTTACCTACCACAATGGCACAGGATACTGCAAATGTCCAGAAGGCTTCTTGG
GGGAATATTGTCAACATCGAGACCCCTGTGAGAAGAACCGCTGCCAGAATGGTGGGACTTGTGTGGCCCA
GGCCATGCTGGGGAAAGCCACGTGCCGATGTGCCTCAGGGTTTACAGGAGAGGACTGCCAGTACTCAACA
TCTCATCCATGCTTTGTGTCTCGACCCTGCCTGAATGGCGGCACATGCCATATGCTCAGCCGGGATACCT
ATGAGTGCACCTGTCAAGTCGGGTTTACAGGTAAGGAGTGCCAATGGACGGATGCCTGCCTGTCTCATCC
CTGTGCAAATGGAAGTACCTGTACCACTGTGGCCAACCAGTTCTCCTGCAAATGCCTCACAGGCTTCACA
GGGCAGAAATGTGAGACTGATGTCAATGAGTGTGACATTCCAGGACACTGCCAGCATGGTGGCACCTGCC
TCAACCTGCCTGGTTCCTACCAGTGCCAGTGCCCTCAGGGCTTCACAGGCCAGTACTGTGACAGCCTGTA
TGTGCCCTGTGCACCCTCACCTTGTGTCAATGGAGGCACCTGTCGGCAGACTGGTGACTTCACTTTTGAG
TGCAACTGCCTTCCAGGTTTTGAAGGGAGCACCTGTGAGAGGAATATTGATGACTGCCCTAACCACAGGT
GTCAGAATGGAGGGGTTTGTGTGGATGGGGTCAACACTTACAACTGCCGCTGTCCCCCACAATGGACAGG
ACAGTTCTGCACAGAGGATGTGGATGAATGCCTGCTGCAGCCCAATGCCTGTCAAAATGGGGGCACCTGT
GCCAACCGCAATGGAGGCTATGGCTGTGTATGTGTCAACGGCTGGAGTGGAGATGACTGCAGTGAGAACA
TTGATGATTGTGCCTTCGCCTCCTGTACTCCAGGCTCCACCTGCATCGACCGTGTGGCCTCCTTCTCTTG
CATGTGCCCAGAGGGGAAGGCAGGTCTCCTGTGTCATCTGGATGATGCATGCATCAGCAATCCTTGCCAC
AAGGGGGCACTGTGTGACACCAACCCCCTAAATGGGCAATATATTTGCACCTGCCCACAAGGCTACAAAG
GGGCTGACTGCACAGAAGATGTGGATGAATGTGCCATGGCCAATAGCAATCCTTGTGAGCATGCAGGAAA
ATGTGTGAACACGGATGGCGCCTTCCACTGTGAGTGTCTGAAGGGTTATGCAGGACCTCGTTGTGAGATG
GACATCAATGAGTGCCATTCAGACCCCTGCCAGAATGATGCTACCTGTCTGGATAAGATTGGAGGCTTCA
CATGTCTGTGCATGCCAGGTTTCAAAGGTGTGCATTGTGAATTAGAAATAAATGAATGTCAGAGCAACCC
TTGTGTGAACAATGGGCAGTGTGTGGATAAAGTCAATCGTTTCCAGTGCCTGTGTCCTCCTGGTTTCACT
GGGCCAGTTTGCCAGATTGATATTGATGACTGTTCCAGTACTCCGTGTCTGAATGGGGCAAAGTGTATCG
ATCACCCGAATGGCTATGAATGCCAGTGTGCCACAGGTTTCACTGGTGTGTTGTGTGAGGAGAACATTGA
CAACTGTGACCCCGATCCTTGCCACCATGGTCAGTGTCAGGATGGTATTGATTCCTACACCTGCATCTGC
AATCCCGGGTACATGGGCGCCATCTGCAGTGACCAGATTGATGAATGTTACAGCAGCCCTTGCCTGAACG
ATGGTCGCTGCATTGACCTGGTCAATGGCTACCAGTGCAACTGCCAGCCAGGCACGTCAGGGGTTAATTG
TGAAATTAATTTTGATGACTGTGCAAGTAACCCTTGTATCCATGGAATCTGTATGGATGGCATTAATCGC
TACAGTTGTGTCTGCTCACCAGGATTCACAGGGCAGAGATGTAACATTGACATTGATGAGTGTGCCTCCA
ATCCCTGTCGCAAGGGTGCAACATGTATCAACGGTGTGAATGGTTTCCGCTGTATATGCCCCGAGGGACC
CCATCACCCCAGCTGCTACTCACAGGTGAACGAATGCCTGAGCAATCCCTGCATCCATGGAAACTGTACT
GGAGGTCTCAGTGGATATAAGTGTCTCTGTGATGCAGGCTGGGTTGGCATCAACTGTGAAGTGGACAAAA
ATGAATGCCTTTCGAATCCATGCCAGAATGGAGGAACTTGTGACAATCTGGTGAATGGATACAGGTGTAC
TTGCAAGAAGGGCTTTAAAGGCTATAACTGCCAGGTGAATATTGATGAATGTGCCTCAAATCCATGCCTG
AACCAAGGAACCTGCTTTGATGACATAAGTGGCTACACTTGCCACTGTGTGCTGCCATACACAGGCAAGA
ATTGTCAGACAGTATTGGCTCCCTGTTCCCCAAACCCTTGTGAGAATGCTGCTGTTTGCAAAGAGTCACC
AAATTTTGAGAGTTATACTTGCTTGTGTGCTCCTGGCTGGCAAGGTCAGCGGTGTACCATTGACATTGAC
GAGTGTATCTCCAAGCCCTGCATGAACCATGGTCTCTGCCATAACACCCAGGGCAGCTACATGTGTGAAT
GTCCACCAGGCTTCAGTGGTATGGACTGTGAGGAGGACATTGATGACTGCCTTGCCAATCCTTGCCAGAA
TGGAGGTTCCTGTATGGATGGAGTGAATACTTTCTCCTGCCTCTGCCTTCCGGGTTTCACTGGGGATAAG
TGCCAGACAGACATGAATGAGTGTCTGAGTGAACCCTGTAAGAATGGAGGGACCTGCTCTGACTACGTCA
ACAGTTACACTTGCAAGTGCCAGGCAGGATTTGATGGAGTCCATTGTGAGAACAACATCAATGAGTGCAC
TGAGAGCTCCTGTTTCAATGGTGGCACATGTGTTGATGGGATTAACTCCTTCTCTTGCTTGTGCCCTGTG
GGTTTCACTGGATCCTTCTGCCTCCATGAGATCAATGAATGCAGCTCTCATCCATGCCTGAATGAGGGAA
CGTGTGTTGATGGCCTGGGTACCTACCGCTGCAGCTGCCCCCTGGGCTACACTGGGAAAAACTGTCAGAC
CCTGGTGAATCTCTGCAGTCGGTCTCCATGTAAAAACAAAGGTACTTGCGTTCAGAAAAAAGCAGAGTCC
CAGTGCCTATGTCCATCTGGATGGGCTGGTGCCTATTGTGACGTGCCCAATGTCTCTTGTGACATAGCAG
CCTCCAGGAGAGGTGTGCTTGTTGAACACTTGTGCCAGCACTCAGGTGTCTGCATCAATGCTGGCAACAC
GCATTACTGTCAGTGCCCCCTGGGCTATACTGGGAGCTACTGTGAGGAGCAACTCGATGAGTGTGCGTCC
AACCCCTGCCAGCACGGGGCAACATGCAGTGACTTCATTGGTGGATACAGATGCGAGTGTGTCCCAGGCT
ATCAGGGTGTCAACTGTGAGTATGAAGTGGATGAGTGCCAGAATCAGCCCTGCCAGAATGGAGGCACCTG
TATTGACCTTGTGAACCATTTCAAGTGCTCTTGCCCACCAGGCACTCGGGGCCTACTCTGTGAAGAGAAC
ATTGATGACTGTGCCCGGGGTCCCCATTGCCTTAATGGTGGTCAGTGCATGGATAGGATTGGAGGCTACA
GTTGTCGCTGCTTGCCTGGCTTTGCTGGGGAGCGTTGTGAGGGAGACATCAACGAGTGCCTCTCCAACCC
CTGCAGCTCTGAGGGCAGCCTGGACTGTATACAGCTCACCAATGACTACCTGTGTGTTTGCCGTAGTGCC
TTTACTGGCCGGCACTGTGAAACCTTCGTCGATGTGTGTCCCCAGATGCCCTGCCTGAATGGAGGGACTT
GTGCTGTGGCCAGTAACATGCCTGATGGTTTCATTTGCCGTTGTCCCCCGGGATTTTCCGGGGCAAGGTG
CCAGAGCAGCTGTGGACAAGTGAAATGTAGGAAGGGGGAGCAGTGTGTGCACACCGCCTCTGGACCCCGC
TGCTTCTGCCCCAGTCCCCGGGACTGCGAGTCAGGCTGTGCCAGTAGCCCCTGCCAGCACGGGGGCAGCT
GCCACCCTCAGCGCCAGCCTCCTTATTACTCCTGCCAGTGTGCCCCACCATTCTCGGGTAGCCGCTGTGA
ACTCTACACGGCACCCCCCAGCACCCCTCCTGCCACCTGTCTGAGCCAGTATTGTGCCGACAAAGCTCGG
GATGGCGTCTGTGATGAGGCCTGCAACAGCCATGCCTGCCAGTGGGATGGGGGTGACTGTTCTCTCACCA
TGGAGAACCCCTGGGCCAACTGCTCCTCCCCACTTCCCTGCTGGGATTATATCAACAACCAGTGTGATGA
GCTGTGCAACACGGTCGAGTGCCTGTTTGACAACTTTGAATGCCAGGGGAACAGCAAGACATGCAAGTAT
GACAAATACTGTGCAGACCACTTCAAAGACAACCACTGTGACCAGGGGTGCAACAGTGAGGAGTGTGGTT
GGGATGGGCTGGACTGTGCTGCTGACCAACCTGAGAACCTGGCAGAAGGTACCCTGGTTATTGTGGTATT
GATGCCACCTGAACAACTGCTCCAGGATGCTCGCAGCTTCTTGCGGGCACTGGGTACCCTGCTCCACACC
AACCTGCGCATTAAGCGGGACTCCCAGGGGGAACTCATGGTGTACCCCTATTATGGTGAGAAGTCAGCTG
CTATGAAGAAACAGAGGATGACACGCAGATCCCTTCCTGGTGAACAAGAACAGGAGGTGGCTGGCTCTAA
AGTCTTTCTGGAAATTGACAACCGCCAGTGTGTTCAAGACTCAGACCACTGCTTCAAGAACACGGATGCA
GCAGCAGCTCTCCTGGCCTCTCACGCCATACAGGGGACCCTGTCATACCCTCTTGTGTCTGTCGTCAGTG
AATCCCTGACTCCAGAACGCACTCAGCTCCTCTATCTCCTTGCTGTTGCTGTTGTCATCATTCTGTTTAT
TATTCTGCTGGGGGTAATCATGGCAAAACGAAAGCGTAAGCATGGCTCTCTCTGGCTGCCTGAAGGTTTC
ACTCTTCGCCGAGATGCAAGCAATCACAAGCGTCGTGAGCCAGTGGGACAGGATGCTGTGGGGCTGAAAA
ATCTCTCAGTGCAAGTCTCAGAAGCTAACCTAATTGGTACTGGAACAAGTGAACACTGGGTCGATGATGA
AGGGCCCCAGCCAAAGAAAGTAAAGGCTGAAGATGAGGCCTTACTCTCAGAAGAAGATGACCCCATTGAT
CGACGGCCATGGACACAGCAGCACCTTGAAGCTGCAGACATCCGTAGGACACCATCGCTGGCTCTCACCC
CTCCTCAGGCAGAGCAGGAGGTGGATGTGTTAGATGTGAATGTCCGTGGCCCAGATGGCTGCACCCCATT
GATGTTGGCTTCTCTCCGAGGAGGCAGCTCAGATTTGAGTGATGAAGATGAAGATGCAGAGGACTCTTCT
GCTAACATCATCACAGACTTGGTCTACCAGGGTGCCAGCCTCCAGGCCCAGACAGACCGGACTGGTGAGA
TGGCCCTGCACCTTGCAGCCCGCTACTCACGGGCTGATGCTGCCAAGCGTCTCCTGGATGCAGGTGCAGA
TGCCAATGCCCAGGACAACATGGGCCGCTGTCCACTCCATGCTGCAGTGGCAGCTGATGCCCAAGGTGTC
TTCCAGATTCTGATTCGCAACCGAGTAACTGATCTAGATGCCAGGATGAATGATGGTACTACACCCCTGA
TCCTGGCTGCCCGCCTGGCTGTGGAGGGAATGGTGGCAGAACTGATCAACTGCCAAGCGGATGTGAATGC
AGTGGATGACCATGGAAAATCTGCTCTTCACTGGGCAGCTGCTGTCAATAATGTGGAGGCAACTCTTTTG
TTGTTGAAAAATGGGGCCAACCGAGACATGCAGGACAACAAGGAAGAGACACCTCTGTTTCTTGCTGCCC
GGGAGGGGAGCTATGAAGCAGCCAAGATCCTGTTAGACCATTTTGCCAATCGAGACATCACAGACCATAT
GGATCGTCTTCCCCGGGATGTGGCTCGGGATCGCATGCACCATGACATTGTGCGCCTTCTGGATGAATAC
AATGTGACCCCAAGCCCTCCAGGCACCGTGTTGACTTCTGCTCTCTCACCTGTCATCTGTGGGCCCAACA
GATCTTTCCTCAGCCTGAAGCACACCCCAATGGGCAAGAAGTCTAGACGGCCCAGTGCCAAGAGTACCAT
GCCTACTAGCCTCCCTAACCTTGCCAAGGAGGCAAAGGATGCCAAGGGTAGTAGGAGGAAGAAGTCTCTG
AGTGAGAAGGTCCAACTGTCTGAGAGTTCAGTAACTTTATCCCCTGTTGATTCCCTAGAATCTCCTCACA
CGTATGTTTCCGACACCACATCCTCTCCAATGATTACATCCCCTGGGATCTTACAGGCCTCACCCAACCC
TATGTTGGCCACTGCCGCCCCTCCTGCCCCAGTCCATGCCCAGCATGCACTATCTTTTTCTAACCTTCAT
GAAATGCAGCCTTTGGCACATGGGGCCAGCACTGTGCTTCCCTCAGTGAGCCAGTTGCTATCCCACCACC
ACATTGTGTCTCCAGGCAGTGGCAGTGCTGGAAGCTTGAGTAGGCTCCATCCAGTCCCAGTCCCAGCAGA
TTGGATGAACCGCATGGAGGTGAATGAGACCCAGTACAATGAGATGTTTGGTATGGTCCTGGCTCCAGCT
GAGGGCACCCATCCTGGCATAGCTCCCCAGAGCAGGCCACCTGAAGGGAAGCACATAACCACCCCTCGGG
AGCCCTTGCCCCCCATTGTGACTTTCCAGCTCATCCCTAAAGGCAGTATTGCCCAACCAGCGGGGGCTCC
CCAGCCTCAGTCCACCTGCCCTCCAGCTGTTGCGGGCCCCCTGCCCACCATGTACCAGATTCCAGAAATG
GCCCGTTTGCCCAGTGTGGCTTTCCCCACTGCCATGATGCCCCAGCAGGACGGGCAGGTAGCTCAGACCA
TTCTCCCAGCCTATCATCCTTTCCCAGCCTCTGTGGGCAAGTACCCCACACCCCCTTCACAGCACAGTTA
TGCTTCCTCAAATGCTGCTGAGCGAACACCCAGTCACAGTGGTCACCTCCAGGGTGAGCATCCCTACCTG
ACACCATCCCCAGAGTCTCCTGACCAGTGGTCAAGTTCATCACCCCACTCTGCTTCTGACTGGTCAGATG
TGACCACCAGCCCTACCCCTGGGGGTGCTGGAGGAGGTCAGCGGGGACCTGGGACACACATGTCTGAGCC
ACCACACAACAACATGCAGGTTTATGCGTGAGACCCAGCTTTCTTGTACAAAGTGGTTGATATCGGTAAG
CCTATCCCTAACCCTCTCCTCGGTCTCGATTCTACGTAGTAATGAACTAGTCCGTAACTTGAAAGTATTT
CGATTTCTTGGCTTTATATATCTTGTGGAAAGGACGAGTTCTATAACAGGGCACCACCCTGACGCGTTAA
GTCGACAATCAACCTCTGGATTACAAAATTTGTGAAAGATTGACTGGTATTCTTAACTATGTTGCTCCTT
TTACGCTATGTGGATACGCTGCTTTAATGCCTTTGTATCATGCTATTGCTTCCCGTATGGCTTTCATTTT
CTCCTCCTTGTATAAATCCTGGTTGCTGTCTCTTTATGAGGAGTTGTGGCCCGTTGTCAGGCAACGTGGC
GTGGTGTGCACTGTGTTTGCTGACGCAACCCCCACTGGTTGGGGCATTGCCACCACCTGTCAGCTCCTTT
CCGGGACTTTCGCTTTCCCCCTCCCTATTGCCACGGCGGAACTCATCGCCGCCTGCCTTGCCCGCTGCTG
GACAGGGGCTCGGCTGTTGGGCACTGACAATTCCGTGGTGTTGTCGGGGAAATCATCGTCCTTTCCTTGG
CTGCTCGCCTGTGTTGCCACCTGGATTCTGCGCGGGACGTCCTTCTGCTACGTCCCTTCGGCCCTCAATC
CAGCGGACCTTCCTTCCCGCGGCCTGCTGCCGGCTCTGCGGCCTCTTCCGCGTCTTCGCCTTCGCCCTCA
GACGAGTCGGATCTCCCTTTGGGCCGCCTCCCCGCGTCGACTTTAAGACCAATGACTTACAAGGCAGCTG
TAGATCTTAGCCACTTTTTAAAAGAAAAGGGGGGACTGGAAGGGCTAATTCACTCCCAACGAAGACAAGA
TCTGCTTTTTGCTTGTACTGGGTCTCTCTGGTTAGACCAGATCTGAGCCTGGGAGCTCTCTGGCTAACTA
GGGAACCCACTGCTTAAGCCTCAATAAAGCTTGCCTTGAGTGCTTCAAGTAGTGTGTGCCCGTCTGTTGT
GTGACTCTGGTAACTAGAGATCCCTCAGACCCTTTTAGTCAGTGTGGAAAATCTCTAGCAGTACGTATAG
TAGTTCATGTCATCTTATTATTCAGTATTTATAACTTGCAAAGAAATGAATATCAGAGAGTGAGAGGAAC
TTGTTTATTGCAGCTTATAATGGTTACAAATAAAGCAATAGCATCACAAATTTCACAAATAAAGCATTTT
TTTCACTGCATTCTAGTTGTGGTTTGTCCAAACTCATCAATGTATCTTATCATGTCTGGCTCTAGCTATC
CCGCCCCTAACTCCGCCCATCCCGCCCCTAACTCCGCCCAGTTCCGCCCATTCTCCGCCCCATGGCTGAC
TAATTTTTTTTATTTATGCAGAGGCCGAGGCCGCCTCGGCCTCTGAGCTATTCCAGAAGTAGTGAGGAGG
CTTTTTTGGAGGCCTAGGGACGTACCCAATTCGCCCTATAGTGAGTCGTATTACGCGCGCTCACTGGCCG
TCGTTTTACAACGTCGTGACTGGGAAAACCCTGGCGTTACCCAACTTAATCGCCTTGCAGCACATCCCCC
TTTCGCCAGCTGGCGTAATAGCGAAGAGGCCCGCACCGATCGCCCTTCCCAACAGTTGCGCAGCCTGAAT
GGCGAATGGG
[124 nt withheld, positions 10301-10424]
C
[91 nt withheld, positions 10426-10516]
A
[49 nt withheld, positions 10518-10566]
CCTTTGACGTTGGAGTCCACGTTCTTT
[37 nt withheld, positions 10594-10630]
ACCCTATCTCGGTCTATTCTTTTGATTTATAAGGGATTTTGCCGATTTCGGCCTATTGGTTAAAAAATGA
GCTGATTTAACAAAAATTTAACGCGAATTTTAACAAAATATTAACGCTTACAATTTAGGTGGCACTTTTC
GGGGAAATGTGCGCGGAACCCCTATTTGTTTATTTTTCTAAATACATTCAAATATGTATCCGCTCATGAG
ACAATAACCCTGATAAATGCTTCAATAATATTGAAAAAGGAAGAGTATGAGTATTCAACATTTCCGTGTC
GCCCTTATTCCCTTTTTTGCGGCATTTTGCCTTCCTGTTTTTGCTCACCCAGAAACGCTGGTGAAAGTAA
AAGATGCTGAAGATCAGTTGGGTGCACGAGTGGGTTACATCGAACTGGATCTCAACAGCGGTAAGATCCT
TGAGAGTTTTCGCCCCGAAGAACGTTTTCCAATGATGAGCACTTTTAAAGTTCTGCTATGTGGCGCGGTA
TTATCCCGTATTGACGCCGGGCAAGAGCAACTCGGTCGCCGCATACACTATTCTCAGAATGACTTGGTTG
AGTACTCACCAGTCACAGAAAAGCATCTTACGGATGGCATGACAGTAAGAGAATTATGCAGTGCTGCCAT
AACCATGAGTGATAACACTGCGGCCAACTTACTTCTGACAACGATCGGAGGACCGAAGGAGCTAACCGCT
TTTTTGCACAACATGGGGGATCATGTAACTCGCCTTGATCGTTGGGAACCGGAGCTGAATGAAGCCATAC
CAAACGACGAGCGTGACACCACGATGCCTGTAGCAATGGCAACAACGTTGCGCAAACTATTAACTGGCGA
ACTACTTACTCTAGCTTCCCGGCAACAATTAATAGACTGGATGGAGGCGGATAAAGTTGCAGGACCACTT
CTGCGCTCGGCCCTTCCGGCTGGCTGGTTTATTGCTGATAAATCTGGAGCCGGTGAGCGTGGGTCTCGCG
GTATCATTGCAGCACTGGGGCCAGATGGTAAGCCCTCCCGTATCGTAGTTATCTACACGACGGGGAGTCA
GGCAACTATGGATGAACGAAATAGACAGATCGCTGAGATAGGTGCCTCACTGATTAAGCATTGGTAACTG
TCAGACCAAGTTTACTCATATATACTTTAGATTGATTTAAAACTTCATTTTTAATTTAAAAGGATCTAGG
TGAAGATCCTTTTTGATAATCTCATGACCAAAATCCCTTAACGTGAGTTTTCGTTCCACTGAGCGTCAGA
CCCCGTAGAAAAGATCAAAGGATCTTCTTGAGATCCTTTTTTTCTGCGCGTAATCTGCTGCTTGCAAACA
AAAAAACCACCGCTACCAGCGGTGGTTTGTTTGCCGGATCAAGAGCTACCAACTCTTTTTCCGAAGGTAA
CTGGCTTCAGCAGAGCGCAGATACCAAATACTGTTCTTCTAGTGTAGCCGTAGTTAGGCCACCACTTCAA
GAACTCTGTAGCACCGCCTACATACCTCGCTCTGCTAATCCTGTTACCAGTGGCTGCTGCCAGTGGCGAT
AAGTCGTGTCTTACCGGGTTGGACTCAAGACGATAGTTACCGGATAAGGCGCAGCGGTCGGGCTGAACGG
GGGGTTCGTGCACACAGCCCAGCTTGGAGCGAACGACCTACACCGAACTGAGATACCTACAGCGTGAGCT
ATGAGAAAGCGCCACGCTTCCCGAAGGGAGAAAGGCGGACAGGTATCCGGTAAGCGGCAGGGTCGGAACA
GGAGAGCGCACGAGGGAGCTTCCAGGGGGAAACGCCTGGTATCTTTATAGTCCTGTCGGGTTTCGCCACC
TCTGACTTGAGCGTCGATTTTTGTGATGCTCGTCAGGGGGGCGGAGCCTATGGAAAAACGCCAGCAACGC
GGCCTTTTTACGGTTCCTGGCCTTTTGCTGGCCTTTTGCTCACATGTTCTTTCCTGCGTTATCCCCTGAT
TCTGTGGATAACCGTATTACCGCCTTTGAGTGAGCTGATACCGCTCGCCGCAGCCGAACGACCGAGCGCA
GCGAGTCAGTGAGCGAGGAAGCGGAAGAGCGCCCAATACGCAAACCGCCTCTCCCCGCGCGTTGGCCGAT
TCATTAATGCAGCTGGCACGACAGGTTTCCCGACTGGAAAGCGGGCAGTGAGCGCAACGCAATTAATGTG
AGTTAGCTCACTCATTAGGCACCCCAGGCTTTACACTTTATGCTTCCGGCTCGTATGTTGTGTGGAATTG
TGAGCGGATAACAATTTCACACAGGAAACAGCTATGACCATGATTACGCCAAGCGCGCAATTAACCCTCA
CTAAAGGGAACAAAAGCTGGAGCTGCAAGCTTAATGTAGTCTTATGCAATACTCTTGTAGTCTTGCAACA
TGGTAACGATGAGTTAGCAACATGCCTTACAAGGAGAGAAAAAGCACCGTGCATGCCGATTGGTGGAAGT
AAGGTGGTACGATCGTGCCTTATTAGGAAGGCAACAGACGGGTCTGACATGGATTGGACGAACCACTGAA
TTGCCGCATTGCAGAGATATTGTATTTAAGTGCCTAGCTCGATACATAAACGGGTCTCTCTGGTTAGACC
AGATCTGAGCCTGGGAGCTCTCTGGCTAACTAGGGAACCCACTGCTTAAGCCTCAATAAAGCTTGCCTTG
AGTGCTTCAAGTAGTGTGTGCCCGTCTGTTGTGTGACTCTGGTAACTAGAGATCCCTCAGACCCTTTTAG
TCAGTGTGGAAAATCTCTAGCAGTGGCGCCCGAACAGGGACTTGAAAGCGAAAGGGAAACCAGAGGAGCT
CTCTCGACGCAGGACTCGGCTTGCTGAAGCGCGCACGGCAAGAGGCGAGGGGCGGCGACTGGTGAGTACG
CCAAAAATTTTGACTAGCGGAGGCTAGAAGGAGAGAGATGGGTGCGAGAGCGTCAGTATTAAGCGGGGGA
GAATTAGATCGCGATGGGAAAAAATTCGGTTAAGGCCAGGGGGAAAGAAAAAATATAAATTAAAACATAT
AGTATGGGCAAGCAGGGAGCTAGAACGATTCGCAGTTAATCCTGGCCTGTTAGAAACATCAGAAGGCTGT
AGACAAATACTGGGACAGCTACAACCATCCCTTCAGACAGGATCAGAAGAACTTAGATCATTATATAATA
CAGTAGCAACCCTCTATTGTGTGCATCAAAGGATAGAGATAAAAGACACCAAGGAAGCTTTAGACAAGAT
AGAGGAAGAGCAAAACAAAAGTAAGACCACCGCACAGCAAGCGGCCGCTGATCTTCAGACCTGGAGGAGG
AGATATGAGGGACAATTGGAGAAGTGAATTATATAAATATAAAGTAGTAAAAATTGAACCATTAGGAGTA
GCACCCACCAAGGCAAAGAGAAGAGTGGTGCAGAGAGAAAAAAGAGCAGTGGGAATAGGAGCTTTGTTCC
TTGGGTTCTTGGGAGCAGCAGGAAGCACTATGGGCGCAGCGTCAATGACGCTGACGGTACAGGCCAGACA
ATTATTGTCTGGTATAGTGCAGCAGCAGAACAATTTGCTGAGGGCTATTGAGGCGCAACAGCATCTGTTG
CAACTCACAGTCTGGGGCATCAAGCAGCTCCAGGCAAGAATCCTGGCTGTGGAAAGATACCTAAAGGATC
AACAGCTCCTGGGGATTTGGGGTTGCTCTGGAAAACTCATTTGCACCACTGCTGTGCCTTGGAATGCTAG
TTGGAGTAATAAATCTCTGGAACAGATTTGGAATCACACGACCTGGATGGAGTGGGACAGAGAAATTAAC
AATTACACAAGCTTAATACACTCCTTAATTGAAGAATCGCAAAACCAGCAAGAAAAGAATGAACAAGAAT
TATTGGAATTAGATAAATGGGCAAGTTTGTGGAATTGGTTTAACATAACAAATTGGCTGTGGTATATAAA
ATTATTCATAATGATAGTAGGAGGCTTGGTAGGTTTAAGAATAGTTTTTGCTGTACTTTCTATAGTGAAT
AGAGTTAGGCAGGGATATTCACCATTATCGTTTCAGACCCACCTCCCAACCCCGAGGGGACCCATGCATT
GCATCTCAATTAGTCAGCAACCAGGTGTGGAAAGTCCCCAGGCTCCCCAGCAGGCAGAAGTATGCAAAGC
ATGCGTCTCAATTAGTCAGCAACCATAGTCCCGCCCCTAACTCCGCCCATCCCGCCCCTAACTCCGCCCA
GTTCCGCCCATTCTCCGCCCCATGGCTGACTAATTTTTTTTATTTATGCAGAGGCCGAGGCCGCCTCGGC
CTCTGAGCTATTCCAGAAGTAGTGAGGAGGCTTTTTTGGAGGCCTAGGCTTTTGCAAAAAGCTTTCTAGA
GGTACCACCGGAGCTTACCATGACCGAGTACAAGCCCACGGTGCGCCTCGCCACCCGCGACGACGTCCCC
AGGGCCGTACGCACCCTCGCCGCCGCGTTCGCCGACTACCCCGCCACGCGCCACACCGTCGATCCGGACC
GCCACATCGAGCGGGTCACCGAGCTGCAAGAACTCTTCCTCACGCGCGTCGGGCTCGACATCGGCAAGGT
GTGGGTCGCGGACGACGGCGCCGCCGTGGCGGTCTGGACCACGCCGGAGAGCGTCGAAGCGGGGGCGGTG
TTCGCCGAGATCGGCCCGCGCATGGCCGAGTTGAGCGGTTCCCGGCTGGCCGCGCAGCAACAGATGGAAG
GCCTCCTGGCGCCGCACCGGCCCAAGGAGCCCGCGTGGTTCCTGGCCACCGTCGGCGTCTCGCCCGACCA
CCAGGGCAAGGGTCTGGGCAGCGCCGTCGTGCTCCCCGGAGTGGAGGCGGCCGAGCGCGCCGGGGTGCCC
GCCTTCCTGGAGACCTCCGCGCCCCGCAACCTCCCCTTCTACGAGCGGCTCGGCTTCACCGTCACCGCCG
ACGTCGAGGTGCCCGAAGGACCGCGCACCTGGTGCATGACCCGCAAGCCCGGTGCCAGTTAACGAATTCT
AGATCTTGAGACAAATGGCAGTATTCATCCACAATTTTAAAAGAAAAGGGGGGATTGGGGGGTACAGTGC
AGGGGAAAGAATAGTAGACATAATAGCAACAGACATACAAACTAAAGAATTACAAAAACAAATTACAAAA
ATTCAAAATTTTCGGGTTTATTACAGGGACAGCAGAGATCCACTTTGGCGCCGGCTCGAGGCCTGCAGGT
GCAAAGATGGATAAAGTTTTAAACAGAGAGGAATCTTTGCAGCTAATGGACCTTCTAGGTCTTGAAAGGA
GTGGGAATT
Features (pLannotate 1.2.2; 34 found; start..end, strand, type, name):
      1..1179    +  promoter       EF-1α promoter: strong constitutive promoter for human elongation factor EF-1α
   1200..1220    +  protein_bind   attB1: mutant version of attB; core recombination site for the Gateway® BP reaction BP Clonase™
   1226..8638    +  CDS            NOTCH2: NOTC2_HUMAN - Experimental evidence at protein level: Swiss-Prot protein existence level 1. Functions as a receptor for membrane-bound ligands Jagged-1 (JAG1), Jagged-2 (JAG2) and Delta-1 (DLL1) to regulate cell-fate determination. Upon ligand activation through the released notch intracellular domain (NICD) it forms a transcriptional activator complex with RBPJ/RBPSUH and activates genes of the enhancer of split locus (PubMed:21378985, PubMed:21378989). Affects the implementation of differentiation, proliferation and apoptotic programs (By similarity). Involved in bone remodeling and homeosta
   8643..8667    -  protein_bind   attB2: mutant version of attB; recombination site for the Gateway® BP reaction BP Clonase™
   8675..8716    +  CDS            V5 tag: epitope tag from simian virus 5
   8732..8785    +  promoter       U6 promoter (fragment): RNA polymerase III promoter for human U6 snRNA
   8827..9415    +  misc_feature   WPRE: woodchuck hepatitis virus posttranscriptional regulatory element
   9466..9485    +  misc_feature   cPPT/CTS (fragment): central polypurine tract and central termination sequence of HIV-1
   9487..9720    +  LTR            3' LTR (ΔU3): self-inactivating 3' long terminal repeat (LTR) from HIV-1
   9798..9919    +  polyA_signal   SV40 poly(A) signal: SV40 polyadenylation signal
   9959..10094   +  rep_origin     SV40 ori: SV40 origin of replication
  10115..10133   -  promoter       T7 promoter: promoter for bacteriophage T7 RNA polymerase
  10141..10296   +  CDS            lacZα (fragment): LacZα fragment of β-galactosidase; lacZ fragment
  10301..10729   +  rep_origin     f1 ori (sequence partly withheld): f1 bacteriophage origin of replication; arrow indicates direction of (+) strand synthesis
  10782..10886   +  promoter       AmpR promoter: bla
  10887..11747   +  CDS            AmpR: β-lactamase; bla; confers resistance to ampicillin, carbenicillin, and related antibiotics
  11918..12506   +  rep_origin     ori: high-copy-number ColE1/pMB1/pBR322/pUC origin of replication
  12689..12781   +  CDS            lacI (fragment): lac repressor; lacI; The lac repressor binds to the lac operator to inhibit transcription in E. coli. This inhibition can be relieved by adding lactose or isopropyl-β-D-thiogalactopyranoside (IPTG).
  12794..12815   +  protein_bind   CAP binding site: CAP binding activates transcription in the presence of cAMP. E. coli catabolite activator protein
  12830..12860   +  promoter       lac promoter: promoter for the E. coli lac operon
  12864..12886   +  protein_bind   lac operator (fragment): The lac repressor binds to the lac operator to inhibit transcription in E. coli. This inhibition can be relieved by adding lactose or isopropyl-β-D-thiogalactopyranoside (IPTG). lac repressor encoded by lacI
  12929..12947   +  promoter       T3 promoter: promoter for bacteriophage T3 RNA polymerase
  12975..13201   +  promoter       RSV promoter: Rous sarcoma virus enhancer/promoter
  13202..13382   +  LTR            5' LTR (truncated): truncated 5' long terminal repeat (LTR) from HIV-1
  13429..13554   +  misc_feature   HIV-1 Ψ: packaging signal of human immunodeficiency virus type 1
  13538..13901   +  CDS            HIV-1 gag (fragment): gag protein from human immunodeficiency virus 1; gag
  14047..14280   +  misc_feature   RRE: The Rev response element (RRE) of HIV-1 allows for Rev-dependent mRNA export from the nucleus to the cytoplasm.
  14657..14683   +  CDS            Rev (fragment): human immunodeficiency virus 1 (HIV-1) Rev protein; rev; enhances nuclear export of unspliced and incompletely spliced viral mRNAs
  14690..14713   +  promoter       SV40 promoter (fragment): SV40 early promoter
  14714..14785   +  promoter       SV40 promoter (fragment): SV40 enhancer and early promoter
  14809..14944   +  rep_origin     SV40 ori: SV40 origin of replication
  14990..15586   +  CDS            PuroR (fragment): puromycin N-acetyltransferase; pac from Streptomyces; confers resistance to puromycin
  15635..15752   +  misc_feature   cPPT/CTS: central polypurine tract and central termination sequence of HIV-1
  15817..15883   +  CDS            small t antigen (fragment): SV40 (simian virus 40) small t antigen
