[The description below was written by a language model from this plasmid's Addgene catalogue record and pLannotate feature annotations shown in this document.]
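Description:
TFORF3135 is a lentiviral mammalian expression plasmid built on the pLX_TRC317 backbone, one member of a barcoded transcription factor ORF collection made for overexpression and pooled screening. It is propagated in E. coli through a high-copy ColE1/pUC-type origin with ampicillin resistance (AmpR); an f1 origin and remnants of lac and phage promoter elements from the cloning backbone are also present. The depositor notes that the plasmid can recombine in bacteria, which is a known risk for LTR-containing vectors carrying a large insert.

The payload is the human NOTCH2 open reading frame (reference transcript NM_024408.3), introduced by Gateway cloning and therefore flanked by attB1 and attB2 sites. It is driven by the strong constitutive EF-1α promoter, and a V5 epitope tag annotated just downstream of attB2 is positioned to form a C-terminal fusion, although the record does not confirm the reading frame. A WPRE follows to enhance transcript stability and expression. The 24-bp barcode described in the catalogue entry is not annotated in the feature table. It allows the ORF to be identified by sequencing in pooled experiments.

The viral framework is third-generation in style. An RSV promoter drives a truncated 5' LTR, followed by the HIV-1 Ψ packaging signal, RRE for Rev-dependent export and cPPT/CTS, with a self-inactivating ΔU3 3' LTR at the other end. An SV40 promoter-driven puromycin resistance cassette lies within the proviral region for selection of transduced cells. NOTCH2 is a ligand-activated receptor whose released intracellular domain forms a transcriptional activator complex with RBPJ, so the construct is suited to testing its effect on cell fate in directed differentiation studies.
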