Addgene plasmid #144611: TFORF3135
Purpose: Lentiviral vector for overexpressing transcription factor ORFs with unique 24-bp barcodes. Barcodes facilitate identification of transcription factors in pooled screens.
Depositing lab: Feng Zhang. Depositing organization: Broad Institute. Publication: A transcription factor atlas of directed differentiation. Joung J, Ma S, Tay T, Geiger-Schuller KR, Kirchgatterer PC, Verdine VK, Guo B, Arias-Garcia MA, Allen WE, Singh A, Kuksenko O, Abudayyeh OO, Gootenberg JS, Fu Z, Macrae RK, Buenrostro JD, Regev A, Zhang F. Cell. 2023 Jan 5;186(1):209-229.e26. doi: 10.1016/j.cell.2022.11.026. PubMed 36608654.
Backbone
  Vector backbone: pLX_TRC317
  Backbone manufacturer: Broad Institute Genetic Perturbation Platform
  Backbone size w/o insert (bp): 8264
  Vector type: Mammalian Expression, Lentiviral
  Selectable markers: Puromycin
Growth in bacteria
  Bacterial resistance: Ampicillin, 100 μg/mL
  Growth temperature: 37°C
  Growth strain: NEB Stable
  Copy number: High Copy
Gene/Insert
  Gene/Insert name: NOTCH2
  Species: H. sapiens (human)
  Insert size (bp): 7625
  Entrez Gene: NOTCH2 (a.k.a. AGS2, HJCYS, hN2)
  Promoter: EF1a
  Cloning method: Gateway Cloning
  Sequencing primers: 5′ GGGTGGAGACTGAAGTTAGGCCAG; 3′ CACATAGCGTAAAAGGAGCAACATAG
Resource information
  A portion of this plasmid was derived from a plasmid made by: Broad Institute Genetic Perturbation Platform
Terms and licenses: Academic/Nonprofit Terms; Industry Terms: Not Available to Industry
Depositor comments: NM_024408.3 Please test multiple small colonies in case of plasmid recombination. To make this collection available in a timely manner, a portion of this collection was not fully sequenced by Addgene. If an Addgene verified full plasmid sequence is not available, please contact us prior to placing an order to request the full sequence.
How to cite: TFORF3135 was a gift from Feng Zhang (Addgene plasmid # 144611 ; http://n2t.net/addgene:144611 ; RRID:Addgene_144611)
