>Addgene plasmid #144611 | TFORF3135 | depositor partial sequence | sequence record 285948 | Insert
ATCGATTGATCAACAAGTTTGTACAAAAAAGCAGGCACCATGCCCGCCCTGCGCCCCGCTCTGCTGTGGG
CGCTGCTGGCGCTCTGGCTGTGCTGCGCGGCCCCCGCGCATGCATTGCAGTGTCGAGATGGCTATGAACC
CTGTGTAAATGAAGGAATGTGTGTTACCTACCACAATGGCACAGGATACTGCAAATGTCCAGAAGGCTTC
TTGGGGGAATATTGTCAACATCGAGACCCCTGTGAGAAGAACCGCTGCCAGAATGGTGGGACTTGTGTGG
CCCAGGCCATGCTGGGGAAAGCCACGTGCCGATGTGCCTCAGGGTTTACAGGAGAGGACTGCCAGTACTC
AACATCTCATCCATGCTTTGTGTCTCGACCCTGCCTGAATGGCGGCACATGCCATATGCTCAGCCGGGAT
ACCTATGAGTGCACCTGTCAAGTCGGGTTTACAGGTAAGGAGTGCCAATGGACGGATGCCTGCCTGTCTC
ATCCCTGTGCAAATGGAAGTACCTGTACCACTGTGGCCAACCAGTTCTCCTGCAAATGCCTCACAGGCTT
CACAGGGCAGAAATGTGAGACTGATGTCAATGAGTGTGACATTCCAGGACACTGCCAGCATGGTGGCACC
TGCCTCAACCTGCCTGGTTCCTACCAGTGCCAGTGCCCTCAGGGCTTCACAGGCCAGTACTGTGACAGCC
TGTATGTGCCCTGTGCACCCTCACCTTGTGTCAATGGAGGCACCTGTCGGCAGACTGGTGACTTCACTTT
TGAGTGCAACTGCCTTCCAGGTTTTGAAGGGAGCACCTGTGAGAGGAATATTGATGACTGCCCTAACCAC
AGGTGTCAGAATGGAGGGGTTTGTGTGGATGGGGTCAACACTTACAACTGCCGCTGTCCCCCACAATGGA
CAGGACAGTTCTGCACAGAGGATGTGGATGAATGCCTGCTGCAGCCCAATGCCTGTCAAAATGGGGGCAC
CTGTGCCAACCGCAATGGAGGCTATGGCTGTGTATGTGTCAACGGCTGGAGTGGAGATGACTGCAGTGAG
AACATTGATGATTGTGCCTTCGCCTCCTGTACTCCAGGCTCCACCTGCATCGACCGTGTGGCCTCCTTCT
CTTGCATGTGCCCAGAGGGGAAGGCAGGTCTCCTGTGTCATCTGGATGATGCATGCATCAGCAATCCTTG
CCACAAGGGGGCACTGTGTGACACCAACCCCCTAAATGGGCAATATATTTGCACCTGCCCACAAGGCTAC
AAAGGGGCTGACTGCACAGAAGATGTGGATGAATGTGCCATGGCCAATAGCAATCCTTGTGAGCATGCAG
GAAAATGTGTGAACACGGATGGCGCCTTCCACTGTGAGTGTCTGAAGGGTTATGCAGGACCTCGTTGTGA
GATGGACATCAATGAGTGCCATTCAGACCCCTGCCAGAATGATGCTACCTGTCTGGATAAGATTGGAGGC
TTCACATGTCTGTGCATGCCAGGTTTCAAAGGTGTGCATTGTGAATTAGAAATAAATGAATGTCAGAGCA
ACCCTTGTGTGAACAATGGGCAGTGTGTGGATAAAGTCAATCGTTTCCAGTGCCTGTGTCCTCCTGGTTT
CACTGGGCCAGTTTGCCAGATTGATATTGATGACTGTTCCAGTACTCCGTGTCTGAATGGGGCAAAGTGT
ATCGATCACCCGAATGGCTATGAATGCCAGTGTGCCACAGGTTTCACTGGTGTGTTGTGTGAGGAGAACA
TTGACAACTGTGACCCCGATCCTTGCCACCATGGTCAGTGTCAGGATGGTATTGATTCCTACACCTGCAT
CTGCAATCCCGGGTACATGGGCGCCATCTGCAGTGACCAGATTGATGAATGTTACAGCAGCCCTTGCCTG
AACGATGGTCGCTGCATTGACCTGGTCAATGGCTACCAGTGCAACTGCCAGCCAGGCACGTCAGGGGTTA
ATTGTGAAATTAATTTTGATGACTGTGCAAGTAACCCTTGTATCCATGGAATCTGTATGGATGGCATTAA
TCGCTACAGTTGTGTCTGCTCACCAGGATTCACAGGGCAGAGATGTAACATTGACATTGATGAGTGTGCC
TCCAATCCCTGTCGCAAGGGTGCAACATGTATCAACGGTGTGAATGGTTTCCGCTGTATATGCCCCGAGG
GACCCCATCACCCCAGCTGCTACTCACAGGTGAACGAATGCCTGAGCAATCCCTGCATCCATGGAAACTG
TACTGGAGGTCTCAGTGGATATAAGTGTCTCTGTGATGCAGGCTGGGTTGGCATCAACTGTGAAGTGGAC
AAAAATGAATGCCTTTCGAATCCATGCCAGAATGGAGGAACTTGTGACAATCTGGTGAATGGATACAGGT
GTACTTGCAAGAAGGGCTTTAAAGGCTATAACTGCCAGGTGAATATTGATGAATGTGCCTCAAATCCATG
CCTGAACCAAGGAACCTGCTTTGATGACATAAGTGGCTACACTTGCCACTGTGTGCTGCCATACACAGGC
AAGAATTGTCAGACAGTATTGGCTCCCTGTTCCCCAAACCCTTGTGAGAATGCTGCTGTTTGCAAAGAGT
CACCAAATTTTGAGAGTTATACTTGCTTGTGTGCTCCTGGCTGGCAAGGTCAGCGGTGTACCATTGACAT
TGACGAGTGTATCTCCAAGCCCTGCATGAACCATGGTCTCTGCCATAACACCCAGGGCAGCTACATGTGT
GAATGTCCACCAGGCTTCAGTGGTATGGACTGTGAGGAGGACATTGATGACTGCCTTGCCAATCCTTGCC
AGAATGGAGGTTCCTGTATGGATGGAGTGAATACTTTCTCCTGCCTCTGCCTTCCGGGTTTCACTGGGGA
TAAGTGCCAGACAGACATGAATGAGTGTCTGAGTGAACCCTGTAAGAATGGAGGGACCTGCTCTGACTAC
GTCAACAGTTACACTTGCAAGTGCCAGGCAGGATTTGATGGAGTCCATTGTGAGAACAACATCAATGAGT
GCACTGAGAGCTCCTGTTTCAATGGTGGCACATGTGTTGATGGGATTAACTCCTTCTCTTGCTTGTGCCC
TGTGGGTTTCACTGGATCCTTCTGCCTCCATGAGATCAATGAATGCAGCTCTCATCCATGCCTGAATGAG
GGAACGTGTGTTGATGGCCTGGGTACCTACCGCTGCAGCTGCCCCCTGGGCTACACTGGGAAAAACTGTC
AGACCCTGGTGAATCTCTGCAGTCGGTCTCCATGTAAAAACAAAGGTACTTGCGTTCAGAAAAAAGCAGA
GTCCCAGTGCCTATGTCCATCTGGATGGGCTGGTGCCTATTGTGACGTGCCCAATGTCTCTTGTGACATA
GCAGCCTCCAGGAGAGGTGTGCTTGTTGAACACTTGTGCCAGCACTCAGGTGTCTGCATCAATGCTGGCA
ACACGCATTACTGTCAGTGCCCCCTGGGCTATACTGGGAGCTACTGTGAGGAGCAACTCGATGAGTGTGC
GTCCAACCCCTGCCAGCACGGGGCAACATGCAGTGACTTCATTGGTGGATACAGATGCGAGTGTGTCCCA
GGCTATCAGGGTGTCAACTGTGAGTATGAAGTGGATGAGTGCCAGAATCAGCCCTGCCAGAATGGAGGCA
CCTGTATTGACCTTGTGAACCATTTCAAGTGCTCTTGCCCACCAGGCACTCGGGGCCTACTCTGTGAAGA
GAACATTGATGACTGTGCCCGGGGTCCCCATTGCCTTAATGGTGGTCAGTGCATGGATAGGATTGGAGGC
TACAGTTGTCGCTGCTTGCCTGGCTTTGCTGGGGAGCGTTGTGAGGGAGACATCAACGAGTGCCTCTCCA
ACCCCTGCAGCTCTGAGGGCAGCCTGGACTGTATACAGCTCACCAATGACTACCTGTGTGTTTGCCGTAG
TGCCTTTACTGGCCGGCACTGTGAAACCTTCGTCGATGTGTGTCCCCAGATGCCCTGCCTGAATGGAGGG
ACTTGTGCTGTGGCCAGTAACATGCCTGATGGTTTCATTTGCCGTTGTCCCCCGGGATTTTCCGGGGCAA
GGTGCCAGAGCAGCTGTGGACAAGTGAAATGTAGGAAGGGGGAGCAGTGTGTGCACACCGCCTCTGGACC
CCGCTGCTTCTGCCCCAGTCCCCGGGACTGCGAGTCAGGCTGTGCCAGTAGCCCCTGCCAGCACGGGGGC
AGCTGCCACCCTCAGCGCCAGCCTCCTTATTACTCCTGCCAGTGTGCCCCACCATTCTCGGGTAGCCGCT
GTGAACTCTACACGGCACCCCCCAGCACCCCTCCTGCCACCTGTCTGAGCCAGTATTGTGCCGACAAAGC
TCGGGATGGCGTCTGTGATGAGGCCTGCAACAGCCATGCCTGCCAGTGGGATGGGGGTGACTGTTCTCTC
ACCATGGAGAACCCCTGGGCCAACTGCTCCTCCCCACTTCCCTGCTGGGATTATATCAACAACCAGTGTG
ATGAGCTGTGCAACACGGTCGAGTGCCTGTTTGACAACTTTGAATGCCAGGGGAACAGCAAGACATGCAA
GTATGACAAATACTGTGCAGACCACTTCAAAGACAACCACTGTGACCAGGGGTGCAACAGTGAGGAGTGT
GGTTGGGATGGGCTGGACTGTGCTGCTGACCAACCTGAGAACCTGGCAGAAGGTACCCTGGTTATTGTGG
TATTGATGCCACCTGAACAACTGCTCCAGGATGCTCGCAGCTTCTTGCGGGCACTGGGTACCCTGCTCCA
CACCAACCTGCGCATTAAGCGGGACTCCCAGGGGGAACTCATGGTGTACCCCTATTATGGTGAGAAGTCA
GCTGCTATGAAGAAACAGAGGATGACACGCAGATCCCTTCCTGGTGAACAAGAACAGGAGGTGGCTGGCT
CTAAAGTCTTTCTGGAAATTGACAACCGCCAGTGTGTTCAAGACTCAGACCACTGCTTCAAGAACACGGA
TGCAGCAGCAGCTCTCCTGGCCTCTCACGCCATACAGGGGACCCTGTCATACCCTCTTGTGTCTGTCGTC
AGTGAATCCCTGACTCCAGAACGCACTCAGCTCCTCTATCTCCTTGCTGTTGCTGTTGTCATCATTCTGT
TTATTATTCTGCTGGGGGTAATCATGGCAAAACGAAAGCGTAAGCATGGCTCTCTCTGGCTGCCTGAAGG
TTTCACTCTTCGCCGAGATGCAAGCAATCACAAGCGTCGTGAGCCAGTGGGACAGGATGCTGTGGGGCTG
AAAAATCTCTCAGTGCAAGTCTCAGAAGCTAACCTAATTGGTACTGGAACAAGTGAACACTGGGTCGATG
ATGAAGGGCCCCAGCCAAAGAAAGTAAAGGCTGAAGATGAGGCCTTACTCTCAGAAGAAGATGACCCCAT
TGATCGACGGCCATGGACACAGCAGCACCTTGAAGCTGCAGACATCCGTAGGACACCATCGCTGGCTCTC
ACCCCTCCTCAGGCAGAGCAGGAGGTGGATGTGTTAGATGTGAATGTCCGTGGCCCAGATGGCTGCACCC
CATTGATGTTGGCTTCTCTCCGAGGAGGCAGCTCAGATTTGAGTGATGAAGATGAAGATGCAGAGGACTC
TTCTGCTAACATCATCACAGACTTGGTCTACCAGGGTGCCAGCCTCCAGGCCCAGACAGACCGGACTGGT
GAGATGGCCCTGCACCTTGCAGCCCGCTACTCACGGGCTGATGCTGCCAAGCGTCTCCTGGATGCAGGTG
CAGATGCCAATGCCCAGGACAACATGGGCCGCTGTCCACTCCATGCTGCAGTGGCAGCTGATGCCCAAGG
TGTCTTCCAGATTCTGATTCGCAACCGAGTAACTGATCTAGATGCCAGGATGAATGATGGTACTACACCC
CTGATCCTGGCTGCCCGCCTGGCTGTGGAGGGAATGGTGGCAGAACTGATCAACTGCCAAGCGGATGTGA
ATGCAGTGGATGACCATGGAAAATCTGCTCTTCACTGGGCAGCTGCTGTCAATAATGTGGAGGCAACTCT
TTTGTTGTTGAAAAATGGGGCCAACCGAGACATGCAGGACAACAAGGAAGAGACACCTCTGTTTCTTGCT
GCCCGGGAGGGGAGCTATGAAGCAGCCAAGATCCTGTTAGACCATTTTGCCAATCGAGACATCACAGACC
ATATGGATCGTCTTCCCCGGGATGTGGCTCGGGATCGCATGCACCATGACATTGTGCGCCTTCTGGATGA
ATACAATGTGACCCCAAGCCCTCCAGGCACCGTGTTGACTTCTGCTCTCTCACCTGTCATCTGTGGGCCC
AACAGATCTTTCCTCAGCCTGAAGCACACCCCAATGGGCAAGAAGTCTAGACGGCCCAGTGCCAAGAGTA
CCATGCCTACTAGCCTCCCTAACCTTGCCAAGGAGGCAAAGGATGCCAAGGGTAGTAGGAGGAAGAAGTC
TCTGAGTGAGAAGGTCCAACTGTCTGAGAGTTCAGTAACTTTATCCCCTGTTGATTCCCTAGAATCTCCT
CACACGTATGTTTCCGACACCACATCCTCTCCAATGATTACATCCCCTGGGATCTTACAGGCCTCACCCA
ACCCTATGTTGGCCACTGCCGCCCCTCCTGCCCCAGTCCATGCCCAGCATGCACTATCTTTTTCTAACCT
TCATGAAATGCAGCCTTTGGCACATGGGGCCAGCACTGTGCTTCCCTCAGTGAGCCAGTTGCTATCCCAC
CACCACATTGTGTCTCCAGGCAGTGGCAGTGCTGGAAGCTTGAGTAGGCTCCATCCAGTCCCAGTCCCAG
CAGATTGGATGAACCGCATGGAGGTGAATGAGACCCAGTACAATGAGATGTTTGGTATGGTCCTGGCTCC
AGCTGAGGGCACCCATCCTGGCATAGCTCCCCAGAGCAGGCCACCTGAAGGGAAGCACATAACCACCCCT
CGGGAGCCCTTGCCCCCCATTGTGACTTTCCAGCTCATCCCTAAAGGCAGTATTGCCCAACCAGCGGGGG
CTCCCCAGCCTCAGTCCACCTGCCCTCCAGCTGTTGCGGGCCCCCTGCCCACCATGTACCAGATTCCAGA
AATGGCCCGTTTGCCCAGTGTGGCTTTCCCCACTGCCATGATGCCCCAGCAGGACGGGCAGGTAGCTCAG
ACCATTCTCCCAGCCTATCATCCTTTCCCAGCCTCTGTGGGCAAGTACCCCACACCCCCTTCACAGCACA
GTTATGCTTCCTCAAATGCTGCTGAGCGAACACCCAGTCACAGTGGTCACCTCCAGGGTGAGCATCCCTA
CCTGACACCATCCCCAGAGTCTCCTGACCAGTGGTCAAGTTCATCACCCCACTCTGCTTCTGACTGGTCA
GATGTGACCACCAGCCCTACCCCTGGGGGTGCTGGAGGAGGTCAGCGGGGACCTGGGACACACATGTCTG
AGCCACCACACAACAACATGCAGGTTTATGCGTGAGACCCAGCTTTCTTGTACAAAGTGGTTGATATCGG
TAAGCCTATCCCTAACCCTCTCCTCGGTCTCGATTCTACGTAGTAATGAACTAGTCCGTAACTTGAAAGT
ATTTCGATTTCTTGGCTTTATATATCTTGTGGAAAGGACGAGTTCTATAACAGGGCACCACCCTG
