>Addgene plasmid #144611 | TFORF3135 | depositor partial sequence | sequence record 285949 | Barcode
GTTCTATAACAGGGCACCACCCTG
